Addgene plasmid #238094: pLV-EF1A-DTX2-1-178-EGFP-Hygro
Purpose: Expression of structurally predicted WWE domain of DTX2 with EGFP on C terminal
Depositing lab: Robert Sobol. Depositing organization: Brown University. Publication: Overexpression of the WWE domain of RNF146 modulates poly-(ADP)-ribose dynamics at sites of DNA damage. Al-Rahahleh RQ, Roos WP, Saville KM, Andrews JF, Wu Z, Koczor CA, Prakash A, Sobol RW. DNA Repair (Amst). 2025 Jun;150:103845. doi: 10.1016/j.dnarep.2025.103845. Epub 2025 May 21. PubMed 40403420.
Backbone
  Vector backbone: Lentiviral
  Vector type: Mammalian Expression, Lentiviral
  Selectable markers: Hygromycin
Growth in bacteria
  Bacterial resistance: Ampicillin, 100 μg/mL
  Growth temperature: 37°C
  Growth strain: NEB Stable
  Copy number: High Copy
Gene/Insert
  Gene/Insert name: DTX2
  Species: H. sapiens (human)
  Insert size (bp): 1302
  Mutation: aa 1-178 only
  Entrez Gene: DTX2 (a.k.a. RNF58)
  Promoter: EF1alpha
  Tag / fusion protein: EGFP (C terminal on insert)
  Cloning method: Other
Resource information
  A portion of this plasmid was derived from a plasmid made by: VectorBuilder
Terms and licenses: Academic/Nonprofit Terms; Industry Terms: Not Available to Industry
How to cite: pLV-EF1A-DTX2-1-178-EGFP-Hygro was a gift from Robert Sobol (Addgene plasmid # 238094 ; http://n2t.net/addgene:238094 ; RRID:Addgene_238094)
