[The description below was written by a language model from this plasmid's Addgene catalogue record and pLannotate feature annotations shown in this document.]
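Description:
pLV-EF1A-DTX2-1-178-EGFP-Hygro is a third-generation-style, self-inactivating HIV-1 lentiviral transfer plasmid for expression in mammalian cells, derived in part from a VectorBuilder backbone. In bacteria it is maintained through a high-copy ColE1/pUC origin and an ampicillin resistance (β-lactamase) gene. The backbone also carries an f1 origin, an SV40 origin and remnants of a lac/T7/T3 cloning region. The viral genome is transcribed from an RSV promoter fused to a truncated 5' LTR and includes the Ψ packaging signal with a partial gag sequence, the Rev response element for Rev-dependent nuclear export, and the cPPT/CTS. It ends in a ΔU3 3' LTR followed by an SV40 polyadenylation signal, so that the integrated provirus lacks LTR promoter activity.

The payload is driven by the human EF-1α promoter with its intron A and encodes amino acids 1–178 of human DTX2 (RNF58), a Deltex-family ubiquitin ligase implicated in Notch signalling. This fragment corresponds to the structurally predicted WWE domain region and is fused at its C terminus to EGFP. Gateway attB4, attB1 and attB2 scars flank the promoter and coding modules, reflecting recombinational assembly. A WPRE downstream of the fusion enhances transcript stability and expression. A separate mouse PGK promoter drives the hygromycin phosphotransferase gene (hph), allowing hygromycin selection of stably transduced cells. The construct is intended for producing lentivirus to express a fluorescent DTX2 WWE domain. The associated publication concerns WWE domains and poly(ADP-ribose) dynamics at sites of DNA damage, which suggests use as a live-cell imaging probe or comparator in such studies.
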