Features (pLannotate 1.2.2; 33 found; start..end, strand, type, name):
      3..229     +  promoter       RSV promoter: Rous sarcoma virus enhancer/promoter
    230..410     +  LTR            5' LTR (truncated): truncated 5' long terminal repeat (LTR) from HIV-1
    457..582     +  misc_feature   HIV-1 Ψ: packaging signal of human immunodeficiency virus type 1
    566..929     +  CDS            HIV-1 gag (fragment): gag protein from human immunodeficiency virus 1; gag
   1075..1308    +  misc_feature   RRE: The Rev response element (RRE) of HIV-1 allows for Rev-dependent mRNA export from the nucleus to the cytoplasm.
   1685..1785    +  CDS            Rev (fragment): human immunodeficiency virus 1 (HIV-1) Rev protein; rev; enhances nuclear export of unspliced and incompletely spliced viral mRNAs
   1803..1920    +  misc_feature   cPPT/CTS: central polypurine tract and central termination sequence of HIV-1
   1938..1958    +  protein_bind   attB4: mutant version of attB; core recombination site for the Gateway® BP reaction BP Clonase™
   1978..2189    +  promoter       EF-1α core promoter: core promoter for human elongation factor EF-1α
   2190..2299    +  intron         EF-1α intron A (fragment): intron upstream of the start codon of human EF-1α
   2925..3128    +  intron         EF-1α intron A: truncated intron upstream of the start codon of human EF-1α
   3137..3161    +  protein_bind   attB1: mutant version of attB; recombination site for the Gateway® BP reaction BP Clonase™
   3171..3704    +  CDS            DTX2 (fragment): DTX2_HUMAN - Also known as KIAA1528, RNF58. Experimental evidence at protein level: Swiss-Prot protein existence level 1. Regulator of Notch signaling, a signaling pathway involved in cell-cell communications that regulates a broad spectrum of cell-fate determinations. Probably acts both as a positive and negative regulator of Notch, depending on the developmental and cell context. Mediates the antineural activity of Notch, possibly by inhibiting the transcriptional activation mediated by MATCH1. Functions as a ubiquitin ligase protein in vitro, suggesting that it may regulate the Notch pathwa
   3753..4472    +  CDS            EGFP: the original enhanced GFP (Yang et al., 1996) mammalian codon-optimized
   4473..4497    -  protein_bind   attB2: mutant version of attB; recombination site for the Gateway® BP reaction BP Clonase™
   4515..5103    +  misc_feature   WPRE: woodchuck hepatitis virus posttranscriptional regulatory element
   5134..5633    +  promoter       PGK promoter: mouse phosphoglycerate kinase 1 promoter
   5650..6672    +  CDS            hph: KHYB_ECOLX - Experimental evidence at protein level: Swiss-Prot protein existence level 1. The aminoglycoside phosphotransferases achieve inactivation of their antibiotic substrates by phosphorylation. Only phosphorylates hygromycin and closely related compounds such as demethyl analogs and destomycin. From Escherichia coli.
   6668..6745    +  CDS            nef (fragment): NEF_HV1Z2 - Experimental evidence at protein level: Swiss-Prot protein existence level 1. Extracellular Nef protein targets CD4(+) T-lymphocytes for apoptosis by interacting with CXCR4 surface receptors. From Human immunodeficiency virus type 1 group M subtype D (isolate Z2/CDC-Z34) (HIV-1).
   6747..6980    +  LTR            3' LTR (ΔU3): self-inactivating 3' long terminal repeat (LTR) from HIV-1
   7052..7173    +  polyA_signal   SV40 poly(A) signal: SV40 polyadenylation signal
   7213..7348    +  rep_origin     SV40 ori: SV40 origin of replication
   7369..7387    -  promoter       T7 promoter: promoter for bacteriophage T7 RNA polymerase
   7395..7550    +  CDS            lacZα (fragment): LacZα fragment of β-galactosidase; lacZ fragment
   7555..7983    +  rep_origin     f1 ori (sequence partly withheld): f1 bacteriophage origin of replication; arrow indicates direction of (+) strand synthesis
   8036..8140    +  promoter       AmpR promoter: bla
   8141..9001    +  CDS            AmpR: β-lactamase; bla; confers resistance to ampicillin, carbenicillin, and related antibiotics
   9172..9760    +  rep_origin     ori: high-copy-number ColE1/pMB1/pBR322/pUC origin of replication
   9943..10035   +  CDS            lacI (fragment): lac repressor; lacI; The lac repressor binds to the lac operator to inhibit transcription in E. coli. This inhibition can be relieved by adding lactose or isopropyl-β-D-thiogalactopyranoside (IPTG).
  10048..10069   +  protein_bind   CAP binding site: CAP binding activates transcription in the presence of cAMP. E. coli catabolite activator protein
  10084..10114   +  promoter       lac promoter: promoter for the E. coli lac operon
  10122..10138   +  protein_bind   lac operator: The lac repressor binds to the lac operator to inhibit transcription in E. coli. This inhibition can be relieved by adding lactose or isopropyl-β-D-thiogalactopyranoside (IPTG). lac repressor encoded by lacI
  10183..10201   +  promoter       T3 promoter: promoter for bacteriophage T3 RNA polymerase
>Addgene plasmid #238094 | pLV-EF1A-DTX2-1-178-EGFP-Hygro | addgene full sequence | sequence record 472690 | Addgene NGS Result
AATGTAGTCTTATGCAATACTCTTGTAGTCTTGCAACATGGTAACGATGAGTTAGCAACATGCCTTACAA
GGAGAGAAAAAGCACCGTGCATGCCGATTGGTGGAAGTAAGGTGGTACGATCGTGCCTTATTAGGAAGGC
AACAGACGGGTCTGACATGGATTGGACGAACCACTGAATTGCCGCATTGCAGAGATATTGTATTTAAGTG
CCTAGCTCGATACATAAACGGGTCTCTCTGGTTAGACCAGATCTGAGCCTGGGAGCTCTCTGGCTAACTA
GGGAACCCACTGCTTAAGCCTCAATAAAGCTTGCCTTGAGTGCTTCAAGTAGTGTGTGCCCGTCTGTTGT
GTGACTCTGGTAACTAGAGATCCCTCAGACCCTTTTAGTCAGTGTGGAAAATCTCTAGCAGTGGCGCCCG
AACAGGGACTTGAAAGCGAAAGGGAAACCAGAGGAGCTCTCTCGACGCAGGACTCGGCTTGCTGAAGCGC
GCACGGCAAGAGGCGAGGGGCGGCGACTGGTGAGTACGCCAAAAATTTTGACTAGCGGAGGCTAGAAGGA
GAGAGATGGGTGCGAGAGCGTCAGTATTAAGCGGGGGAGAATTAGATCGCGATGGGAAAAAATTCGGTTA
AGGCCAGGGGGAAAGAAAAAATATAAATTAAAACATATAGTATGGGCAAGCAGGGAGCTAGAACGATTCG
CAGTTAATCCTGGCCTGTTAGAAACATCAGAAGGCTGTAGACAAATACTGGGACAGCTACAACCATCCCT
TCAGACAGGATCAGAAGAACTTAGATCATTATATAATACAGTAGCAACCCTCTATTGTGTGCATCAAAGG
ATAGAGATAAAAGACACCAAGGAAGCTTTAGACAAGATAGAGGAAGAGCAAAACAAAAGTAAGACCACCG
CACAGCAAGCGGCCGCTGATCTTCAGACCTGGAGGAGGAGATATGAGGGACAATTGGAGAAGTGAATTAT
ATAAATATAAAGTAGTAAAAATTGAACCATTAGGAGTAGCACCCACCAAGGCAAAGAGAAGAGTGGTGCA
GAGAGAAAAAAGAGCAGTGGGAATAGGAGCTTTGTTCCTTGGGTTCTTGGGAGCAGCAGGAAGCACTATG
GGCGCAGCGTCAATGACGCTGACGGTACAGGCCAGACAATTATTGTCTGGTATAGTGCAGCAGCAGAACA
ATTTGCTGAGGGCTATTGAGGCGCAACAGCATCTGTTGCAACTCACAGTCTGGGGCATCAAGCAGCTCCA
GGCAAGAATCCTGGCTGTGGAAAGATACCTAAAGGATCAACAGCTCCTGGGGATTTGGGGTTGCTCTGGA
AAACTCATTTGCACCACTGCTGTGCCTTGGAATGCTAGTTGGAGTAATAAATCTCTGGAACAGATTTGGA
ATCACACGACCTGGATGGAGTGGGACAGAGAAATTAACAATTACACAAGCTTAATACACTCCTTAATTGA
AGAATCGCAAAACCAGCAAGAAAAGAATGAACAAGAATTATTGGAATTAGATAAATGGGCAAGTTTGTGG
AATTGGTTTAACATAACAAATTGGCTGTGGTATATAAAATTATTCATAATGATAGTAGGAGGCTTGGTAG
GTTTAAGAATAGTTTTTGCTGTACTTTCTATAGTGAATAGAGTTAGGCAGGGATATTCACCATTATCGTT
TCAGACCCACCTCCCAACCCCGAGGGGACCCGACAGGCCCGAAGGAATAGAAGAAGAAGGTGGAGAGAGA
GACAGAGACAGATCCATTCGATTAGTGAACGGATCTCGACGGTATCGCTAGCTTTTAAAAGAAAAGGGGG
GATTGGGGGGTACAGTGCAGGGGAAAGAATAGTAGACATAATAGCAACAGACATACAAACTAAAGAATTA
CAAAAACAAATTACAAAAATTCAAAATTTTACTAGTGATTATCGGATCAACTTTGTATAGAAAAGTTGGG
CTCCGGTGCCCGTCAGTGGGCAGAGCGCACATCGCCCACAGTCCCCGAGAAGTTGGGGGGAGGGGTCGGC
AATTGAACCGGTGCCTAGAGAAGGTGGCGCGGGGTAAACTGGGAAAGTGATGTCGTGTACTGGCTCCGCC
TTTTTCCCGAGGGTGGGGGAGAACCGTATATAAGTGCAGTAGTCGCCGTGAACGTTCTTTTTCGCAACGG
GTTTGCCGCCAGAACACAGGTAAGTGCCGTGTGTGGTTCCCGCGGGCCTGGCCTCTTTACGGGTTATGGC
CCTTGCGTGCCTTGAATTACTTCCACCTGGCTGCAGTACGTGATTCTTGATCCCGAGCTTCGGGTTGGAA
GTGGGTGGGAGAGTTCGAGGCCTTGCGCTTAAGGAGCCCCTTCGCCTCGTGCTTGAGTTGAGGCCTGGCC
TGGGCGCTGGGGCCGCCGCGTGCGAATCTGGTGGCACCTTCGCGCCTGTCTCGCTGCTTTCGATAAGTCT
CTAGCCATTTAAAATTTTTGATGACCTGCTGCGACGCTTTTTTTCTGGCAAGATAGTCTTGTAAATGCGG
GCCAAGATCTGCACACTGGTATTTCGGTTTTTGGGGCCGCGGGCGGCGACGGGGCCCGTGCGTCCCAGCG
CACATGTTCGGCGAGGCGGGGCCTGCGAGCGCGGCCACCGAGAATCGGACGGGGGTAGTCTCAAGCTGGC
CGGCCTGCTCTGGTGCCTGGTCTCGCGCCGCCGTGTATCGCCCCGCCCTGGGCGGCAAGGCTGGCCCGGT
CGGCACCAGTTGCGTGAGCGGAAAGATGGCCGCTTCCCGGCCCTGCTGCAGGGAGCTCAAAATGGAGGAC
GCGGCGCTCGGGAGAGCGGGCGGGTGAGTCACCCACACAAAGGAAAAGGGCCTTTCCGTCCTCAGCCGTC
GCTTCATGTGACTCCACGGAGTACCGGGCGCCGTCCAGGCACCTCGATTAGTTCTCGAGCTTTTGGAGTA
CGTCGTCTTTAGGTTGGGGGGAGGGGTTTTATGCGATGGAGTTTCCCCACACTGAGTGGGTGGAGACTGA
AGTTAGGCCAGCTTGGCACTTGATGTAATTCTCCTTGGAATTTGCCCTTTTTGAGTTTGGATCTTGGTTC
ATTCTCAAGCCTCAGACAGTGGTTCAAAGTTTTTTTCTTCCATTTCAGGTGTCGTGACAAGTTTGTACAA
AAAAGCAGGCTGCCACCATGATGGCCATGGCTCCCTCCCCGAGTCTGGTGCAGGTGTATACCAGCCCTGC
CGCCGTGGCTGTCTGGGAGTGGCAGGACGGGCTGGGAACCTGGCACCCTTATAGCGCCACCGTCTGTTCC
TTTATCGAGCAGCAGTTTGTGCAGCAGAAGGGCCAGCGATTTGGCCTGGGGTCTCTGGCCCATTCTATCC
CTTTGGGACAGGCCGACCCTTCCCTCGCTCCCTACATCATCGATCTGCCTAGCTGGACACAGTTCAGGCA
GGACACCGGGACAATGCGCGCCGTGAGGAGGCATCTGTTTCCACAGCATAGCGCTCCAGGAAGGGGCGTG
GTGTGGGAGTGGCTGTCAGATGACGGGTCATGGACCGCCTACGAGGCCTCTGTGTGCGATTATCTGGAGC
AGCAGGTGGCCAGGGGAAACCAGCTGGTGGACCTGGCCCCTCTGGGATATAATTATACCGTGAATTACAC
TACACACACCCAGACTAATAAGACTAGCAGTTTCTGTCGGAGTGTGAGAAGACAGGCTGGCCCCTCTGGA
GGAGGCGGATCAGGCGGGGGAGGAAGTGGAGGAGGTGGAAGCATGGTGAGCAAGGGCGAGGAGCTGTTCA
CCGGGGTGGTGCCCATCCTGGTCGAGCTGGACGGCGACGTAAACGGCCACAAGTTCAGCGTGTCCGGCGA
GGGCGAGGGCGATGCCACCTACGGCAAGCTGACCCTGAAGTTCATCTGCACCACCGGCAAGCTGCCCGTG
CCCTGGCCCACCCTCGTGACCACCCTGACCTACGGCGTGCAGTGCTTCAGCCGCTACCCCGACCACATGA
AGCAGCACGACTTCTTCAAGTCCGCCATGCCCGAAGGCTACGTCCAGGAGCGCACCATCTTCTTCAAGGA
CGACGGCAACTACAAGACCCGCGCCGAGGTGAAGTTCGAGGGCGACACCCTGGTGAACCGCATCGAGCTG
AAGGGCATCGACTTCAAGGAGGACGGCAACATCCTGGGGCACAAGCTGGAGTACAACTACAACAGCCACA
ACGTCTATATCATGGCCGACAAGCAGAAGAACGGCATCAAGGTGAACTTCAAGATCCGCCACAACATCGA
GGACGGCAGCGTGCAGCTCGCCGACCACTACCAGCAGAACACCCCCATCGGCGACGGCCCCGTGCTGCTG
CCCGACAACCACTACCTGAGCACCCAGTCCGCCCTGAGCAAAGACCCCAACGAGAAGCGCGATCACATGG
TCCTGCTGGAGTTCGTGACCGCCGCCGGGATCACTCTCGGCATGGACGAGCTGTACAAGTAAACCCAGCT
TTCTTGTACAAAGTGGTGATAATCGAATTCCGATAATCAACCTCTGGATTACAAAATTTGTGAAAGATTG
ACTGGTATTCTTAACTATGTTGCTCCTTTTACGCTATGTGGATACGCTGCTTTAATGCCTTTGTATCATG
CTATTGCTTCCCGTATGGCTTTCATTTTCTCCTCCTTGTATAAATCCTGGTTGCTGTCTCTTTATGAGGA
GTTGTGGCCCGTTGTCAGGCAACGTGGCGTGGTGTGCACTGTGTTTGCTGACGCAACCCCCACTGGTTGG
GGCATTGCCACCACCTGTCAGCTCCTTTCCGGGACTTTCGCTTTCCCCCTCCCTATTGCCACGGCGGAAC
TCATCGCCGCCTGCCTTGCCCGCTGCTGGACAGGGGCTCGGCTGTTGGGCACTGACAATTCCGTGGTGTT
GTCGGGGAAGCTGACGTCCTTTCCATGGCTGCTCGCCTGTGTTGCCACCTGGATTCTGCGCGGGACGTCC
TTCTGCTACGTCCCTTCGGCCCTCAATCCAGCGGACCTTCCTTCCCGCGGCCTGCTGCCGGCTCTGCGGC
CTCTTCCGCGTCTTCGCCTTCGCCCTCAGACGAGTCGGATCTCCCTTTGGGCCGCCTCCCCGCATCGGGA
ATTCCCGCGGTTCGAATTCTACCGGGTAGGGGAGGCGCTTTTCCCAAGGCAGTCTGGAGCATGCGCTTTA
GCAGCCCCGCTGGGCACTTGGCGCTACACAAGTGGCCTCTGGCCTCGCACACATTCCACATCCACCGGTA
GGCGCCAACCGGCTCCGTTCTTTGGTGGCCCCTTCGCGCCACCTTCTACTCCTCCCCTAGTCAGGAAGTT
CCCCCCCGCCCCGCAGCTCGCGTCGTGCAGGACGTGACAAATGGAAGTAGCACGTCTCACTAGTCTCGTG
CAGATGGACAGCACCGCTGAGCAATGGAAGCGGGTAGGCCTTTGGGGCAGCGGCCAATAGCAGCTTTGCT
CCTTCGCTTTCTGGGCTCAGAGGCTGGGAAGGGGTGGGTCCGGGGGCGGGCTCAGGGGCGGGCTCAGGGG
CGGGGCGGGCGCCCGAAGGTCCTCCGGAGGCCCGGCATTCTGCACGCTTCAAAAGCGCACGTCTGCCGCG
CTGTTCTCCTCTTCCTCATCTCCGGGCCTTTCGACCTCACGTGGCCACCATGAAAAAGCCTGAACTCACC
GCGACGTCTGTCGAGAAGTTTCTGATCGAAAAGTTCGACAGCGTCTCCGACCTGATGCAGCTCTCGGAGG
GCGAAGAATCTCGTGCTTTCAGCTTCGATGTAGGAGGGCGTGGATATGTCCTGCGGGTAAATAGCTGCGC
CGATGGTTTCTACAAAGATCGTTATGTTTATCGGCACTTTGCATCGGCCGCGCTCCCGATTCCGGAAGTG
CTTGACATTGGGGAATTTAGCGAGAGCCTGACCTATTGCATCTCCCGCCGTGCACAGGGTGTCACGTTGC
AAGACCTGCCTGAAACCGAACTGCCCGCTGTTCTGCAGCCGGTCGCGGAGGCCATGGATGCGATCGCTGC
GGCCGATCTTAGCCAGACGAGCGGGTTCGGCCCATTCGGACCGCAAGGAATCGGTCAATACACTACATGG
CGTGATTTCATATGCGCGATTGCTGATCCCCATGTGTATCACTGGCAAACTGTGATGGACGACACCGTCA
GTGCGTCCGTCGCGCAGGCTCTCGATGAGCTGATGCTTTGGGCCGAGGACTGCCCCGAAGTCCGGCACCT
CGTGCACGCGGATTTCGGCTCCAACAATGTCCTGACGGACAATGGCCGCATAACAGCGGTCATTGACTGG
AGCGAGGCGATGTTCGGGGATTCCCAATACGAGGTCGCCAACATCTTCTTCTGGAGGCCGTGGTTGGCTT
GTATGGAGCAGCAGACGCGCTACTTCGAGCGGAGGCATCCGGAGCTTGCAGGATCGCCGCGGCTCCGGGC
GTATATGCTCCGCATTGGTCTTGACCAACTCTATCAGAGCTTGGTTGACGGCAATTTCGATGATGCAGCT
TGGGCGCAGGGTCGATGCGACGCAATCGTCCGATCCGGAGCCGGGACTGTCGGGCGTACACAAATCGCCC
GCAGAAGCGCGGCCGTCTGGACCGATGGCTGTGTAGAAGTACTCGCCGATAGTGGAAACCGACGCCCCAG
CACTCGTCCGAGGGCAAAGGAATAGGGTACCTTTAAGACCAATGACTTACAAGGCAGCTGTAGATCTTAG
CCACTTTTTAAAAGAAAAGGGGGGACTGGAAGGGCTAATTCACTCCCAACGAAGACAAGATCTGCTTTTT
GCTTGTACTGGGTCTCTCTGGTTAGACCAGATCTGAGCCTGGGAGCTCTCTGGCTAACTAGGGAACCCAC
TGCTTAAGCCTCAATAAAGCTTGCCTTGAGTGCTTCAAGTAGTGTGTGCCCGTCTGTTGTGTGACTCTGG
TAACTAGAGATCCCTCAGACCCTTTTAGTCAGTGTGGAAAATCTCTAGCAGTAGTAGTTCATGTCATCTT
ATTATTCAGTATTTATAACTTGCAAAGAAATGAATATCAGAGAGTGAGAGGAACTTGTTTATTGCAGCTT
ATAATGGTTACAAATAAAGCAATAGCATCACAAATTTCACAAATAAAGCATTTTTTTCACTGCATTCTAG
TTGTGGTTTGTCCAAACTCATCAATGTATCTTATCATGTCTGGCTCTAGCTATCCCGCCCCTAACTCCGC
CCATCCCGCCCCTAACTCCGCCCAGTTCCGCCCATTCTCCGCCCCATGGCTGACTAATTTTTTTTATTTA
TGCAGAGGCCGAGGCCGCCTCGGCCTCTGAGCTATTCCAGAAGTAGTGAGGAGGCTTTTTTGGAGGCCTA
GGGACGTACCCAATTCGCCCTATAGTGAGTCGTATTACGCGCGCTCACTGGCCGTCGTTTTACAACGTCG
TGACTGGGAAAACCCTGGCGTTACCCAACTTAATCGCCTTGCAGCACATCCCCCTTTCGCCAGCTGGCGT
AATAGCGAAGAGGCCCGCACCGATCGCCCTTCCCAACAGTTGCGCAGCCTGAATGGCGAATGGG
[124 nt withheld, positions 7555-7678]
C
[91 nt withheld, positions 7680-7770]
A
[49 nt withheld, positions 7772-7820]
CCTTTGACGTTGGAGTCCACGTTCTTT
[37 nt withheld, positions 7848-7884]
ACCCTATCTCGGTCTATTCTTTTGATTTATAAGGGATTTTGCCGATTTCGGCCTATTGGTTAAAAAATGA
GCTGATTTAACAAAAATTTAACGCGAATTTTAACAAAATATTAACGCTTACAATTTAGGTGGCACTTTTC
GGGGAAATGTGCGCGGAACCCCTATTTGTTTATTTTTCTAAATACATTCAAATATGTATCCGCTCATGAG
ACAATAACCCTGATAAATGCTTCAATAATATTGAAAAAGGAAGAGTATGAGTATTCAACATTTCCGTGTC
GCCCTTATTCCCTTTTTTGCGGCATTTTGCCTTCCTGTTTTTGCTCACCCAGAAACGCTGGTGAAAGTAA
AAGATGCTGAAGATCAGTTGGGTGCACGAGTGGGTTACATCGAACTGGATCTCAACAGCGGTAAGATCCT
TGAGAGTTTTCGCCCCGAAGAACGTTTTCCAATGATGAGCACTTTTAAAGTTCTGCTATGTGGCGCGGTA
TTATCCCGTATTGACGCCGGGCAAGAGCAACTCGGTCGCCGCATACACTATTCTCAGAATGACTTGGTTG
AGTACTCACCAGTCACAGAAAAGCATCTTACGGATGGCATGACAGTAAGAGAATTATGCAGTGCTGCCAT
AACCATGAGTGATAACACTGCGGCCAACTTACTTCTGACAACGATCGGAGGACCGAAGGAGCTAACCGCT
TTTTTGCACAACATGGGGGATCATGTAACTCGCCTTGATCGTTGGGAACCGGAGCTGAATGAAGCCATAC
CAAACGACGAGCGTGACACCACGATGCCTGTAGCAATGGCAACAACGTTGCGCAAACTATTAACTGGCGA
ACTACTTACTCTAGCTTCCCGGCAACAATTAATAGACTGGATGGAGGCGGATAAAGTTGCAGGACCACTT
CTGCGCTCGGCCCTTCCGGCTGGCTGGTTTATTGCTGATAAATCTGGAGCCGGTGAGCGTGGGTCTCGCG
GTATCATTGCAGCACTGGGGCCAGATGGTAAGCCCTCCCGTATCGTAGTTATCTACACGACGGGGAGTCA
GGCAACTATGGATGAACGAAATAGACAGATCGCTGAGATAGGTGCCTCACTGATTAAGCATTGGTAACTG
TCAGACCAAGTTTACTCATATATACTTTAGATTGATTTAAAACTTCATTTTTAATTTAAAAGGATCTAGG
TGAAGATCCTTTTTGATAATCTCATGACCAAAATCCCTTAACGTGAGTTTTCGTTCCACTGAGCGTCAGA
CCCCGTAGAAAAGATCAAAGGATCTTCTTGAGATCCTTTTTTTCTGCGCGTAATCTGCTGCTTGCAAACA
AAAAAACCACCGCTACCAGCGGTGGTTTGTTTGCCGGATCAAGAGCTACCAACTCTTTTTCCGAAGGTAA
CTGGCTTCAGCAGAGCGCAGATACCAAATACTGTTCTTCTAGTGTAGCCGTAGTTAGGCCACCACTTCAA
GAACTCTGTAGCACCGCCTACATACCTCGCTCTGCTAATCCTGTTACCAGTGGCTGCTGCCAGTGGCGAT
AAGTCGTGTCTTACCGGGTTGGACTCAAGACGATAGTTACCGGATAAGGCGCAGCGGTCGGGCTGAACGG
GGGGTTCGTGCACACAGCCCAGCTTGGAGCGAACGACCTACACCGAACTGAGATACCTACAGCGTGAGCT
ATGAGAAAGCGCCACGCTTCCCGAAGAGAGAAAGGCGGACAGGTATCCGGTAAGCGGCAGGGTCGGAACA
GGAGAGCGCACGAGGGAGCTTCCAGGGGGAAACGCCTGGTATCTTTATAGTCCTGTCGGGTTTCGCCACC
TCTGACTTGAGCGTCGATTTTTGTGATGCTCGTCAGGGGGGCGGAGCCTATGGAAAAACGCCAGCAACGC
GGCCTTTTTACGGTTCCTGGCCTTTTGCTGGCCTTTTGCTCACATGTTCTTTCCTGCGTTATCCCCTGAT
TCTGTGGATAACCGTATTACCGCCTTTGAGTGAGCTGATACCGCTCGCCGCAGCCGAACGACCGAGCGCA
GCGAGTCAGTGAGCGAGGAAGCGGAAGAGCGCCCAATACGCAAACCGCCTCTCCCCGCGCGTTGGCCGAT
TCATTAATGCAGCTGGCACGACAGGTTTCCCGACTGGAAAGCGGGCAGTGAGCGCAACGCAATTAATGTG
AGTTAGCTCACTCATTAGGCACCCCAGGCTTTACACTTTATGCTTCCGGCTCGTATGTTGTGTGGAATTG
TGAGCGGATAACAATTTCACACAGGAAACAGCTATGACCATGATTACGCCAAGCGCGCAATTAACCCTCA
CTAAAGGGAACAAAAGCTGGAGCTGCAAGCTT
